>Addgene plasmid #57128 | mPA-GFP-Dectin1A-C-10 | depositor partial sequence | sequence record 88271 | insert sequence
CGGTCAGATCCGCTAGCGCTACCGGTCGCCACCATGGTGAGCAAGGGCGAGGAGCTGTTCACCGGGGTGG
TGCCCATCCTGGTCGAGCTGGACGGCGACGTAAACGGCCACAAGTTCAGCGTGTCCGGCGAGGGCGAGGG
CGATGCCACCTACGGCAAGCTGACCCTGAAGTTCATCTGCACCACCGGCAAGCTGCCCGTGCCCTGGCCC
ACCCTCGTGACCACCTTCAGCTACGGCGTGCAGTGCTTCAGCCGCTACCCCGACCACATGAAGCAGCACG
ACTTCTTCAAGTCCGCCATGCCCGAAGGCTACGTCCAGGAGCGCACCATCTTCTTCAAGGACGACGGCAA
CTACAAGACCCGCGCCGAGGTGAAGTTCGAGGGCGACACCCTGGTGAACCGCATCGAGCTGAAGGGCATC
GACTTCAAGGAGGACGGCAACATCCTGGGGCACAAGCTGGAGTACAACTACAACAGCCACAACGTCTATA
TCATGGCCGACAAGCAGAAGAACGGCATCAAGGCCAACTTCAAGATCCGCCACAACATCGAGGACGGCAG
CGTGCAGCTCGCCGACCACTACCAGCAGAACACCCCCATCGGCGACGGCCCCGTGCTGCTGCCCGACAAC
CACTACCTGAGCCACCAGTCCAAGCTGAGCAAAGACCCCAACGAGAAGCGCGATCACATGGTCCTGCTGG
AGTTCGTGACCGCCGCCGGGATCACTCTCGGCATGGACGAGCTGTACAAGTCCGGACTCAGATCTGGCAG
CAGTGGAGGTGAATATCATCCTGATTTAGAAAATTTGGATGAAGATGGATATACTCAATTACACTTCGAC
TCTCAAAGCAATACCAGGATAGCTGTTGTTTCAGAGAAAGGATCGTGTGCTGCATCTCCTCCTTGGCGCC
TCATTGCTGTAATTTTGGGAATCCTATGCTTGGTAATACTGGTGATAGCTGTGGTCCTGGGTACCATGGC
TATTTGGAGATCCAATTCAGGAAGCAACACATTGGAGAATGGCTACTTTCTATCAAGAAATAAAGAGAAC
CACAGTCAACCCACACAATCATCTTTAGAAGACAGTGTGACTCCTACCAAAGCTGTCAAAACCACAGGGG
TTCTTTCCAGCCCTTGTCCTCCTAATTGGATTATATATGAGAAGAGCTGTTATCTATTCAGCATGTCACT
AAATTCCTGGGATGGAAGTAAAAGACAATGCTGGCAACTGGGCTCTAATCTCCTAAAGATAGACAGCTCA
AATGAATTGGGATTTATAGTAAAACAAGTGTCTTCCCAACCTGATAATTCATTTTGGATAGGCCTTTCTC
GGCCCCAGACTGAAGTACCATGGCTCTGGGAGGATGGATCAACATTCTCTTCTAACTTATTTCAGATCAG
AACCACAGCTACCCAAGAAAACCCATCTCCAAATTGTGTATGGATTCACGTGTCAGTCATTTATGACCAA
CTGTGTAGTGTGCCCTCATATAGTATTTGTGAGAAGAAGTTTTCAATGTAAGAATTCTGCAGTCGACGGT
ACCGCGGGCCCGGGATCCACCGGATCTAGATAACTGATCATAATCAGCCATACCACATTT
