>Addgene plasmid #57128 | mPA-GFP-Dectin1A-C-10 | addgene partial sequence | sequence record 117728 | EGFP-C 5'-CATGGTCCTGCTGGAGTTCGTG-3'
NCGGGCNNTCGGCAGGACGAGCTGTCAGTCCGGACTCAGATCTGGCAGCAGTGGAGGTGAATATCATCCT
GATTTAGAAAATTTGGATGAAGATGGATATACTCAATTACACTTCGACTCTCAAAGCAATACCAGGATAG
CTGTTGTTTCAGAGAAAGGATCGTGTGCTGCATCTCCTCCTTGGCGCCTCATTGCTGTAATTTTGGGAAT
CCTATGCTTGGTAATACTGGTGATAGCTGTGGTCCTGGGTACCATGGCTATTTGGAGATCCAATTCAGGA
AGCAACACATTGGAGAATGGCTACTTTCTATCAAGAAATAAAGAGAACCACAGTCAACCCACACAATCAT
CTTTAGAAGACAGTGTGACTCCTACCAAAGCTGTCAAAACCACAGGGGTTCTTTCCAGCCCTTGTCCTCC
TAATTGGATTATATATGAGAAGAGCTGTTATCTATTCAGCATGTCACTAAATTCCTGGGATGGAAGTAAA
AGACAATGCTGGCAACTGGGCTCTAATCTCCTAAAGATAGACAGCTCAAATGAATTGGGATTTATAGTAA
AACAAGTGTCTTCCCAACCTGATAATTCATTTTGGATAGGCCTTTCTCGGCCCCAGACTGAAGTACCATG
GCTCTGGGAGGATGGATCAACATTCTCTTCTAACTTATTTCAGATCAGAACCACAGCTACCCAAGAAAAC
CCATCTCCAAATTGTGTATGGATTCACGTGTCAGTCATTTATGACCAACTGTGTAGTGTGCCCTCATATA
GTATTTGTGAGAAGAAGTTTTCAATGTAAGAATTCTGCAGTCGACGGTACCGCGGGCCCGGGATCCACCG
GATCTAGATAACTGATCATAATCAGCCATACCACATTTGTAGAGGTTTTACTTGCTTTTAAAAACCTCCA
CACCTCCCCCTGAACCTGACNAAGAGATGTTTATGTTGCTAAGTCAACACCATCAANNNNNNNNNNNNNN
NNNNNNNNNNNNNNNNNNNNNNNNNNNNNNNNNAATTTCNCAAATAAAGCATNNTTTTTCCCGCNNTCNA
ANTNGGGGTTGGCCCAACNCNTCANNNNTCTTAACCNNNAANTGNANCGNTTAATTTTTGTTA
