[The description below was written by a language model from this plasmid's Addgene catalogue record.]
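Description:
mPA-GFP-Dectin1A-C-10 is a mammalian expression plasmid built on the mPA-GFP-C1 backbone (about 4.75 kb without the insert). It encodes human Dectin-1 isoform A, the product of the CLEC7A gene, fused to monomeric photoactivatable GFP. The CMV promoter drives strong constitutive transcription in mammalian cells. The fluorescent protein is supplied by the backbone and sits at the N terminus of the fusion, with Dectin1A cloned downstream of it. The "C-10" in the name probably refers to this C-type arrangement and a 10-residue linker, but the record does not say so. The use of an SV40 polyA reverse sequencing primer suggests that an SV40 polyadenylation signal follows the open reading frame. No feature table is provided, and the cloning method is listed as unknown.

The plasmid is maintained at high copy in E. coli under kanamycin selection. A neomycin resistance marker allows G418 selection of stably transfected mammalian cells. The origin of replication is not stated in the record.

Dectin-1 is a C-type lectin pattern-recognition receptor, and the stated purpose of the construct is membrane localization. PA-GFP is weakly fluorescent until it is exposed to violet light, which converts it to a brightly green-emitting form. The recorded values fit this behaviour: excitation at 400 and 504 nm, with emission at about 515 to 517 nm. The construct is therefore suited to live-cell imaging in which a chosen subpopulation of the membrane-targeted fusion is photoactivated and then followed over time, for example to track receptor movement, trafficking or turnover.
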