Addgene plasmid #57128: mPA-GFP-Dectin1A-C-10
Purpose: Localization: Membrane, Excitation: 400 / 504, Emission: 515 / 517
Depositing lab: Michael Davidson. Depositing organization: Florida State University, Tallahassee.
Backbone
  Vector backbone: mPA-GFP-C1
  Backbone size w/o insert (bp): 4750
  Vector type: Mammalian Expression
  Selectable markers: Neomycin (select with G418)
Growth in bacteria
  Bacterial resistance: Kanamycin, 50 μg/mL
  Growth temperature: 37°C
  Growth strain: DH5alpha
  Copy number: High Copy
Gene/Insert
  Gene/Insert name: Dectin1A (alt name: NP_922938.1)
  Species: H. sapiens (human)
  Entrez Gene: CLEC7A (a.k.a. BGR, CANDF4, CD369, CLECSF12, DECTIN1, SCARE2)
  Promoter: CMV
  Tag / fusion protein: mPA-GFP (N terminal on backbone)
  Cloning method: Unknown
  Sequencing primers: 5′ CMV-F; 3′ SV40pA-R
Terms and licenses: Academic/Nonprofit Terms; Industry Terms
Depositor comments: . Excitation = 400 / 504; Emission = 515 / 517
How to cite: mPA-GFP-Dectin1A-C-10 was a gift from Michael Davidson (Addgene plasmid # 57128 ; http://n2t.net/addgene:57128 ; RRID:Addgene_57128)
